>Addgene plasmid #240815 | pcDNA3-myc-RIG-I K270A | addgene full sequence | sequence record 484743 | Addgene NGS Result
GGGTGCACGAGTGGGTTACATCGAACTGGATCTCAACAGCGGTAAGATCCTTGAGAGTTTTCGCCCCGAA
GAACGTTTTCCAATGATGAGCACTTTTAAAGTTCTGCTATGTGGCGCGGTATTATCCCGTATTGACGCCG
GGCAAGAGCAACTCGGTCGCCGCATACACTATTCTCAGAATGACTTGGTTGAGTACTCACCAGTCACAGA
AAAGCATCTTACGGATGGCATGACAGTAAGAGAATTATGCAGTGCTGCCATAACCATGAGTGATAACACT
GCGGCCAACTTACTTCTGACAACGATCGGAGGACCGAAGGAGCTAACCGCTTTTTTGCACAACATGGGGG
ATCATGTAACTCGCCTTGATCGTTGGGAACCGGAGCTGAATGAAGCCATACCAAACGACGAGCGTGACAC
CACGATGCCTGTAGCAATGGCAACAACGTTGCGCAAACTATTAACTGGCGAACTACTTACTCTAGCTTCC
CGGCAACAATTAATAGACTGGATGGAGGCGGATAAAGTTGCAGGACCACTTCTGCGCTCGGCCCTTCCGG
CTGGCTGGTTTATTGCTGATAAATCTGGAGCCGGTGAGCGTGGGTCTCGCGGTATCATTGCAGCACTGGG
GCCAGATGGTAAGCCCTCCCGTATCGTAGTTATCTACACGACGGGGAGTCAGGCAACTATGGATGAACGA
AATAGACAGATCGCTGAGATAGGTGCCTCACTGATTAAGCATTGGTAACTGTCAGACCAAGTTTACTCAT
ATATACTTTAGATTGATTTAAAACTTCATTTTTAATTTAAAAGGATCTAGGTGAAGATCCTTTTTGATAA
TCTCATGACCAAAATCCCTTAACGTGAGTTTTCGTTCCACTGAGCGTCAGACCCCGTAGAAAAGATCAAA
GGATCTTCTTGAGATCCTTTTTTTCTGCGCGTAATCTGCTGCTTGCAAACAAAAAAACCACCGCTACCAG
CGGTGGTTTGTTTGCCGGATCAAGAGCTACCAACTCTTTTTCCGAAGGTAACTGGCTTCAGCAGAGCGCA
GATACCAAATACTGTTCTTCTAGTGTAGCCGTAGTTAGGCCACCACTTCAAGAACTCTGTAGCACCGCCT
ACATACCTCGCTCTGCTAATCCTGTTACCAGTGGCTGCTGCCAGTGGCGATAAGTCGTGTCTTACCGGGT
TGGACTCAAGACGATAGTTACCGGATAAGGCGCAGCGGTCGGGCTGAACGGGGGGTTCGTGCACACAGCC
CAGCTTGGAGCGAACGACCTACACCGAACTGAGATACCTACAGCGTGAGCTATGAGAAAGCGCCACGCTT
CCCGAAGGGAGAAAGGCGGACAGGTATCCGGTAAGCGGCAGGGTCGGAACAGGAGAGCGCACGAGGGAGC
TTCCAGGGGGAAACGCCTGGTATCTTTATAGTCCTGTCGGGTTTCGCCACCTCTGACTTGAGCGTCGATT
TTTGTGATGCTCGTCAGGGGGGCGGAGCCTATGGAAAAACGCCAGCAACGCGGCCTTTTTACGGTTCCTG
GCCTTTTGCTGGCCTTTTGCTCACATGTTCTTTCCTGCGTTATCCCCTGATTCTGTGGATAACCGTATTA
CCGCCTTTGAGTGAGCTGATACCGCTCGCCGCAGCCGAACGACCGAGCGCAGCGAGTCAGTGAGCGAGGA
AGCGGAAGAGCGCCCAATACGCAAACCGCCTCTCCCCGCGCGTTGGCCGATTCATTAATGCAGCTGGCAC
GACAGGTTTCCCGACTGGAAAGCGGGCAGTGAGCGCAACGCAATTAATGTGAGTTAGCTCACTCATTAGG
CACCCCAGGCTTTACACTTTATGCTTCCGGCTCGTATGTTGTGTGGAATTGTGAGCGGATAACAATTTCA
CACAGGAAACAGCTATGACATGATTACGAATTAATTCGAGCTCGCCCAGCTTTGCAAAGATGGATAAAGT
TTTAAACAGAGAGGAATCTTTGCAGCTAATGGACCTTCTAGGTCTTGAAAGGAGTGGGAATTGGCTCCGG
TGCCCGTCAGTGGGCAGAGCGCACATCGCCCACAGTCCCCGAGAAGTTGGGGGGAGGGGTCGGCAATTGA
ACCGGTGCCTAGAGAAGGTGGCGCGGGGTAAACTGGGAAAGTGATGTCGTGTACTGGCTCCGCCTTTTTC
CCGAGGGTGGGGGAGAACCGTATATAAGTGCAGTAGTCGCCGTGAACGTTCTTTTTCGCAACGGGTTTGC
CGCCAGAACACAGGTAAGTGCCGTGTGTGGTTCCCGCGGGCCTGGCCTCTTTACGGGTTATGGCCCTTGC
GTGCCTTGAATTACTTCCACCTGGCTGCAGTACGTGATTCTTGATCCCGAGCTTCGGGTTGGAAGTGGGT
GGGAGAGTTCGAGGCCTTGCGCTTAAGGAGCCCCTTCGCCTCGTGCTTGAGTTGAGGCCTGGCCTGGGCG
CTGGGGCCGCCGCGTGCGAATCTGGTGGCACCTTCGCGCCTGTCTCGCTGCTTTCGATAAGTCTCTAGCC
ATTTAAAATTTTTGATGACCTGCTGCGACGCTTTTTTTCTGGCAAGATAGTCTTGTAAATGCGGGCCAAG
ATCTGCACACTGGTATTTCGGTTTTTGGGGCCGCGGGCGGCGACGGGGCCCGTGCGTCCCAGCGCACATG
TTCGGCGAGGCGGGGCCTGCGAGCGCGGCCACCGAGAATCGGACGGGGGTAGTCTCAAGCTGGCCGGCCT
GCTCTGGTGCCTGGCCTCGCGCCGCCGTGTATCGCCCCGCCCTGGGCGGCAAGGCTGGCCCGGTCGGCAC
CAGTTGCGTGAGCGGAAAGATGGCCGCTTCCCGGCCCTGCTGCAGGGAGCTCAAAATGGAGGACGCGGCG
CTCGGGAGAGCGGGCGGGTGAGTCACCCACACAAAGGAAAAGGGCCTTTCCGTCCTCAGCCGTCGCTTCA
TGTGACTCCACGGAGTACCGGGCGCCGTCCAGGCACCTCGATTAGTTCTCGAGCTTTTGGAGTACGTCGT
CTTTAGGTTGGGGGGAGGGGTTTTATGCGATGGAGTTTCCCCACACTGAGTGGGTGGAGACTGAAGTTAG
GCCAGCTTGGCACTTGATGTAATTCTCCTTGGAATTTGCCCTTTTTGAGTTTGGATCTTGGTTCATTCTC
AAGCCTCAGACAGTGGTTCAAAGTTTTTTTCTTCCATTTCAGGTGTCGTGAGGAATTAGCTTGCTTACAT
TTGCTTCTGACACAACTGTGTTCACTAGCAACCTCAAACAGACACCATGCCGGAGCAGAAGCTGATATCC
GAGGAGGACCTGGCCATGGGGACCACCGAGCAGCGACGCAGCCTGCAAGCCTTCCAGGATTATATCCGGA
AGACCCTGGACCCTACCTACATCCTGAGCTACATGGCCCCCTGGTTTAGGGAGGAAGAGGTGCAGTATAT
TCAGGCTGAGAAAAACAACAAGGGCCCAATGGAGGCTGCCACACTTTTTCTCAAGTTCCTGTTGGAGCTC
CAGGAGGAAGGCTGGTTCCGTGGCTTTTTGGATGCCCTAGACCATGCAGGTTATTCTGGACTTTATGAAG
CCATTGAAAGTTGGGATTTCAAAAAAATTGAAAAGTTGGAGGAGTATAGATTACTTTTAAAACGTTTACA
ACCAGAATTTAAAACCAGAATTATCCCAACCGATATCATTTCTGATCTGTCTGAATGTTTAATTAATCAG
GAATGTGAAGAAATTCTACAGATTTGCTCTACTAAGGGGATGATGGCAGGTGCAGAGAAATTGGTGGAAT
GCCTTCTCAGATCAGACAAGGAAAACTGGCCCAAAACTTTGAAACTTGCTTTGGAGAAAGAAAGGAACAA
GTTCAGTGAACTGTGGATTGTAGAGAAAGGTATAAAAGATGTTGAAACAGAAGATCTTGAGGATAAGATG
GAAACTTCTGACATACAGATTTTCTACCAAGAAGATCCAGAATGCCAGAATCTTAGTGAGAATTCATGTC
CACCTTCAGAAGTGTCTGATACAAACTTGTACAGCCCATTTAAACCAAGAAATTACCAATTAGAGCTTGC
TTTGCCTGCTATGAAAGGAAAAAACACAATAATATGTGCTCCTACAGGTTGTGGAGCAACCTTTGTTTCA
CTGCTTATATGTGAACATCATCTTAAAAAATTCCCACAAGGACAAAAGGGGAAAGTTGTCTTTTTTGCGA
ATCAGATCCCAGTGTATGAACAGCAGAAATCTGTATTCTCAAAATACTTTGAAAGACATGGGTATAGAGT
TACAGGCATTTCTGGAGCAACAGCTGAGAATGTCCCAGTGGAACAGATTGTTGAGAACAATGACATCATC
ATTTTAACTCCACAGATTCTTGTGAACAACCTTAAAAAGGGAACGATTCCATCACTATCCATCTTTACTT
TGATGATATTTGATGAATGCCACAACACTAGTAAACAACACCCGTACAATATGATCATGTTTAATTATCT
AGATCAGAAACTTGGAGGATCTTCAGGCCCACTGCCCCAGGTCATTGGGCTGACTGCCTCGGTTGGTGTT
GGGGATGCCAAAAACACAGATGAAGCCTTGGATTATATCTGCAAGCTGTGTGCTTCTCTTGATGCGTCAG
TGATAGCAACAGTCAAACACAATCTGGAGGAACTGGAGCAAGTTGTTTATAAGCCCCAGAAGTTTTTCAG
GAAAGTGGAATCACGGATTAGCGACAAATTTAAATACATCATAGCTCAGCTGATGAGGGACACAGAGAGT
CTGGCAAAGAGAATCTGCAAAGACCTCGAAAACTTATCTCAAATTCAAAATAGGGAATTTGGAACACAGA
AATATGAACAATGGATTGTTACAGTTCAGAAAGCATGCATGGTGTTCCAGATGCCAGACAAAGATGAAGA
GAGCAGGATTTGTAAAGCCCTGTTTTTATACACTTCACATTTGCGGAAATATAATGATGCCCTCATTATC
AGTGAGCATGCACGAATGAAAGATGCTCTGGATTACTTGAAAGACTTCTTCAGCAATGTCCGAGCAGCAG
GATTCGATGAGATTGAGCAAGATCTTACTCAGAGATTTGAAGAAAAGCTGCAGGAACTAGAAAGTGTTTC
CAGGGATCCCAGCAATGAGAATCCTAAACTTGAAGACCTCTGCTTCATCTTACAAGAAGAGTACCACTTA
AACCCAGAGACAATAACAATTCTCTTTGTGAAAACCAGAGCACTTGTGGACGCTTTAAAAAATTGGATTG
AAGGAAATCCTAAACTCAGTTTTCTAAAACCTGGCATATTGACTGGACGTGGCAAAACAAATCAGAACAC
AGGAATGACCCTCCCGGCACAGAAGTGTATATTGGATGCATTCAAAGCCAGTGGAGATCACAATATTCTG
ATTGCCACCTCAGTTGCTGATGAAGGCATTGACATTGCACAGTGCAATCTTGTCATCCTTTATGAGTATG
TGGGCAATGTCATCAAAATGATCCAAACCAGAGGCAGAGGAAGAGCAAGAGGTAGCAAGTGCTTCCTTCT
GACTAGTAATGCTGGTGTAATTGAAAAAGAACAAATAAACATGTACAAAGAAAAAATGATGAATGACTCT
ATTTTACGCCTTCAGACATGGGACGAAGCAGTATTTAGGGAAAAGATTCTGCATATACAGACTCATGAAA
AATTCATCAGAGATAGTCAAGAAAAACCAAAACCTGTACCTGATAAGGAAAATAAAAAACTGCTCTGCAG
AAAGTGCAAAGCCTTGGCATGTTACACAGCTGACGTAAGAGTGATAGAGGAATGCCATTACACTGTGCTT
GGAGATGCTTTTAAGGAATGCTTTGTGAGTAGACCACATCCCAAGCCAAAGCAGTTTTCAAGTTTTGAAA
AAAGAGCAAAGATATTCTGTGCCCGACAGAACTGCAGCCATGACTGGGGAATCCATGTGAAGTACAAGAC
ATTTGAGATTCCAGTTATAAAAATTGAAAGTTTTGTGGTGGAGGATATTGCAACTGGAGTTCAGACACTG
TACTCGAAGTGGAAGGACTTTCATTTTGAGAAGATACCATTTGATCCAGCAGAAATGTCCAAATGATATC
AGGTCCTCAATCTAGAAATTCACCCCACCAGTGCAGGCTGCCTATCAGAAAGTGGTGGCTGGTGTGGCTA
ATGCCCTGGCCCACAAGTATCACTAAGCTCGCTTTCTTGCTGTCCAATTTCTATTAAAGGTTCCTTTGTT
CCCTAAGTCCAACTACTAAACTGGGGGATATTATGAAGGGCCTTGAGCATCTGGATTCTGCCTAATAAAA
AACATTTATTTTCATTGCAATGATGTATTTAAATTATTTCTGAATATTTTACTAAAAAGGGAATGTGGGA
GGTCAGTGCATTTAAAACATAAAGAAATGAAGAGCTAGTTCAAACCTTGGGAAAATACACTATATCTTAA
ACTCCATGAAAGAAGGTGAGGCTGCAAACAGCTAATGCACATTGGCAACAGCCCCTGATGCCTATGCCTT
ATTCATCCCTCAGAAAAGGATTCAAGTAGAGGCTTGATTTGGAGGTTAAAGTTTTGCTATGCTGTATTTT
ACATTACTTATTGTTTTAGCTGTCCTCATGAATGTCTTTTCACTACCCATTTGCTTATCCTGCATCTCTC
AGCCTTGACTCCACTCAGTTCTCTTGCTTAGAGATACCACCTTTCCCCTGAAGTGTTCCTTCCATGTTTT
ACGGCGAGATGGTTTCTCCTCGCCTGGCCACTCAGCCTTAGTTGTCTCTGTTGTCTTATAGAGGTCTACT
TGAAGAAGGAAAAACAGGGGGCATGGTTTGACTGTCCTGTGAGCCCTTCTTCCCTGCCTCCCCCACTCAC
AGTGACCCGGAATCTGCAGCCCAAGCTTGGCACTGGCCGTCGTTTTACAACGTCGTGACTGGGAAAACCC
TGGCGTTACCCAACTTAATCGCCTTGCAGCACATCCCCCTTTCGCCAGCTGGCGTAATAGCGAAGAGGCC
CGCACCGATCGCCCTTCCCAACAGTTGCGCAGCCTGAATGGCGAATGGCGCCTGATGCGGTATTTTCTCC
TTACGCATCTGTGCGGTATTTCACACCGCATATGGTGCACTCTCAGTACAATCTGCTCTGATGCCGCATA
GTTAAGCCAGCCCCGACACCCGCCAACACCCGCTGACGCGCCCTGACGGGCTTGTCTGCTCCCGGCATCC
GCTTACAGACAAGCTGTGACCGTCTCCGGGAGCTGCATGTGTCAGAGGTTTTCACCGTCATCACCGAAAC
GCGCGAGACGAAAGGGCCTCGTGATACGCCTATTTTTATAGGTTAATGTCATGATAATAATGGTTTCTTA
GACGTCAGGTGGCACTTTTCGGGGAAATGTGCGCGGAACCCCTATTTGTTTATTTTTCTAAATACATTCA
AATATGTATCCGCTCATGAGACAATAACCCTGATAAATGCTTCAATAATATTGAAAAAGGAAGAGTATGA
GTATTCAACATTTCCGTGTCGCCCTTATTCCCTTTTTTGCGGCATTTTGCCTTCCTGTTTTTGCTCACCC
AGAAACGCTGGTGAAAGTAAAAGATGCTGAAGATCAGTT
Features (pLannotate 1.2.2; 15 found; start..end, strand, type, name):
    919..1507    +  rep_origin     ori: high-copy-number ColE1/pMB1/pBR322/pUC origin of replication
   1690..1782    +  CDS            lacI (fragment): lac repressor; lacI; The lac repressor binds to the lac operator to inhibit transcription in E. coli. This inhibition can be relieved by adding lactose or isopropyl-β-D-thiogalactopyranoside (IPTG).
   1795..1816    +  protein_bind   CAP binding site: CAP binding activates transcription in the presence of cAMP. E. coli catabolite activator protein
   1831..1861    +  promoter       lac promoter: promoter for the E. coli lac operon
   1869..1885    +  protein_bind   lac operator: The lac repressor binds to the lac operator to inhibit transcription in E. coli. This inhibition can be relieved by adding lactose or isopropyl-β-D-thiogalactopyranoside (IPTG). lac repressor encoded by lacI
   1950..2016    +  CDS            small t antigen (fragment): SV40 (simian virus 40) small t antigen
   2023..3201    +  promoter       EF-1α promoter: strong constitutive promoter for human elongation factor EF-1α
   3312..6083    +  CDS            DDX58: DDX58_HUMAN - Experimental evidence at protein level: Swiss-Prot protein existence level 1. Innate immune receptor that senses cytoplasmic viral nucleic acids and activates a downstream signaling cascade leading to the production of type I interferons and proinflammatory cytokines. Forms a ribonucleoprotein complex with viral RNAs on which it homooligomerizes to form filaments. The homooligomerization allows the recruitment of RNF135 an E3 ubiquitin-protein ligase that activates and amplifies the RIG-I-mediated antiviral signaling in an RNA length-dependent manner through ubiquitination-depend
   6109..6183    +  CDS            HBB (fragment): HBB_PONPY - Experimental evidence at transcript level: Swiss-Prot protein existence level 2. Involved in oxygen transport from the lung to the various peripheral tissues. From Pongo pygmaeus (Bornean orangutan).
   6187..6581    +  polyA_signal   β-globin poly(A): human β-globin polyadenylation signal
   6891..7045    +  CDS            lacZα (fragment): LacZα fragment of β-galactosidase; lacZ fragment
   7051..7150    -  misc_feature   bom (fragment): basis of mobility region from pBR322
   7252..7287    -  CDS            rop (fragment): Rop protein, which maintains plasmids at low copy number; rop
   7382..7486    +  promoter       AmpR promoter: bla
   7487..748     +  CDS            AmpR (across the origin): β-lactamase; bla; confers resistance to ampicillin, carbenicillin, and related antibiotics
