[The description below was written by a language model from this plasmid's Addgene catalogue record and pLannotate feature annotations shown in this document.]
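Description:
pcDNA3-myc-RIG-I K270A is a mammalian expression plasmid encoding human RIG-I (gene RIGI, also known as DDX58) carrying a K270A substitution and an N-terminal Myc epitope tag. RIG-I is a cytoplasmic innate immune receptor that recognises viral RNA and triggers signalling leading to type I interferon and proinflammatory cytokine production. Lysine 270 lies in the Walker A ATP-binding motif of the helicase domain, so this mutant is generally used as an ATPase-deficient form, although the record itself does not state the functional consequence. In bacteria the plasmid is maintained at high copy through a ColE1/pUC-type origin and selected with ampicillin via the β-lactamase gene and its native promoter.

The catalogue lists the backbone as pcDNA3, but the feature table from the 7,599 nt full sequence does not show the elements expected of that vector: no CMV promoter, bovine growth hormone polyadenylation signal or neomycin resistance cassette is annotated. Instead, the RIG-I open reading frame sits downstream of a human EF-1α promoter, a strong constitutive promoter, and is followed by a β-globin fragment and the β-globin polyadenylation signal. This arrangement is more typical of an EF-1α-driven expression vector, so the backbone name should be treated with caution. The Myc tag was not annotated separately; a gap between the promoter and the RIG-I coding sequence could accommodate it. Small remnants of lacI, lacZα, the lac promoter/operator, SV40 small t antigen, bom and rop are cloning-history fragments with no evident function. No mammalian selection marker is annotated, which suits transient transfection, for example to compare mutant and wild-type RIG-I in antiviral signalling studies.
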