Addgene plasmid #240815: pcDNA3-myc-RIG-I K270A
Purpose: Expresses myc-tagged RIG-I K270A in mammalian cells
Depositing lab: AJ te Velthuis. Depositing organization: Princeton University.
Backbone
  Vector backbone: pcDNA3
  Vector type: Mammalian Expression
Growth in bacteria
  Bacterial resistance: Ampicillin, 100 μg/mL
  Growth temperature: 37°C
  Growth strain: DH5alpha
  Copy number: High Copy
Gene/Insert
  Gene/Insert name: RIG-I
  Species: H. sapiens (human)
  Mutation: K270A
  Entrez Gene: RIGI (a.k.a. DDX58, RIG-I, RIG1, RLR-1, SGMRT2)
  Tag / fusion protein: Myc (N terminal on insert)
Terms and licenses: Academic/Nonprofit Terms; Industry Terms: Not Available to Industry
How to cite: pcDNA3-myc-RIG-I K270A was a gift from AJ te Velthuis (Addgene plasmid # 240815 ; http://n2t.net/addgene:240815 ; RRID:Addgene_240815)
